>Addgene plasmid #59575 | pGS1021 | depositor full sequence | sequence record 92981 | Full plasmid sequence, partially sequenced
TCGCGCGTTTCGGTGATGACGGTGAAAACCTCTGACACATGCAGCTCCCGGAGACGGTCACAGCTTGTCT
GTAAGCGGATGCCGGGAGCAGACAAGCCCGTCAGGGCGCGTCAGCGGGTGTTGGCGGGTGTCGGGGCTGG
CTTAACTATGCGGCATCAGAGCAGATTGTACTGAGAGTGCACCATATGCGGTGTGAAATACCGCACAGAT
GCGTAAGGAGAAAATACCGCATCAGGCGCCATTCGCCATTCAGGCTGCGCAACTGTTGGGAAGGGCGATC
GGTGCGGGCCTCTTCGCTATTACGCCAGCTGGCGAAAGGGGGATGTGCTGCAAGGCGATTAAGTTGGGTA
ACGCCAGGGTTTTCCCAGTCACGACGTTGTAAAACGACGGCCAGTGAATTCGAGCTCGGTACCCGGGGAT
CCCTCGAGGTCGACCTGCAGGGGGACCATGGTCTCAGCGCTTGGTCGCATCCACAATTTGAGAAAGGTGG
AGGTTCCGGAGGTGGATCGGGAGGTGGATCGTGGAGCCACCCGCAGTTCGAAAAATAATAAGCTTGATAT
CGAATTCCTGCAGCCCGGGGGATCCACTAGTTCTAGAGCGGCCGCGGAACGATCATTCACTATATATATA
TCAATTTATATATACGTATGTGTAATTGAAGAAAGATACGTTTTTTCCTCTATTGAGAGGCCTGCTGGAT
GAATAGCTTTACCTTTTCTAAATCCTTGATACCATCAGTCTCTACTCCTCCACTTACATCGACACCGATC
GCATTTGGTAACATATTAATGGCAACAGAAACGTTATCAGGATTCAATCCACCAGCGATAATGAATTTTA
TCTCGGGATGACTTGCAGACCAACTGGAAATTGCACTCCAATTCAATTTCTCACCAGTGCCACCTTCACC
AGAATCGAACAACGTCAGCACATTGTCTACGTGTTCATACAGGTCCAGTAGTAATTCACAATCCTGTGGG
AACTGGAACCTCTTAATGATTGGAATTGAAGATGGGATCAAAGATCTGTATTCTTTAATATCTTCATCTC
CATGTAATTGTATCACATCTAGATTATATTCGTGGTACAGTTGAAGGACATCATCAACGGACTGATTTCT
AAACACCCCGACTAGTTTAGTACCTTTCACGTTCTCTTGTTGGTGAACTGCAGTTGAAATACCTTTCGCA
ACAGATGAGTCAATGGTTCTTTTCCTACCGGGAACACAAATGATACCTAAGTAATCAGCACCATCATCCA
CAGCAGTCTTTGCAGCTTCAACGGTTTGCAAACCACACACTTTAACGAGCATCACAGTAGATTTCGCAAG
AGGGTAGCTCGCTCAGAGTACCCAAGTAAATGATTAGTAAACTGATGTTTGATAGTTCAATTTTTCAATG
AAATAACCTTATATTAAAATTGATATTACTATTATACAAAAATAAAGAATAAAGGATTTGAGTTTATACA
TAAAATACCATTATTATTTGTTCAGTGAGAGATACCGGGGTATATGGGATGTGTGTAGTGATACCATGCA
ATCATGTATCAAACATGGGCCCTCGCTCCGACCGTGCGGCATGCAAGCTTGGCGTAATCATGGTCATAGC
TGTTTCCTGTGTGAAATTGTTATCCGCTCACAATTCCACACAACATACGAGCCGGAAGCATAAAGTGTAA
AGCCTGGGGTGCCTAATGAGTGAGCTAACTCACATTAATTGCGTTGCGCTCACTGCCCGCTTTCCAGTCG
GGAAACCTGTCGTGCCAGCTGCATTAATGAATCGGCCAACGCGCGGGGAGAGGCGGTTTGCGTATTGGGC
GCTCTTCCGCTTCCTCGCTCACTGACTCGCTGCGCTCGGTCGTTCGGCTGCGGCGAGCGGTATCAGCTCA
CTCAAAGGCGGTAATACGGTTATCCACAGAATCAGGGGATAACGCAGGAAAGAACATGTGAGCAAAAGGC
CAGCAAAAGGCCAGGAACCGTAAAAAGGCCGCGTTGCTGGCGTTTTTCCATAGGCTCCGCCCCCCTGACG
AGCATCACAAAAATCGACGCTCAAGTCAGAGGTGGCGAAACCCGACAGGACTATAAAGATACCAGGCGTT
TCCCCCTGGAAGCTCCCTCGTGCGCTCTCCTGTTCCGACCCTGCCGCTTACCGGATACCTGTCCGCCTTT
CTCCCTTCGGGAAGCGTGGCGCTTTCTCATAGCTCACGCTGTAGGTATCTCAGTTCGGTGTAGGTCGTTC
GCTCCAAGCTGGGCTGTGTGCACGAACCCCCCGTTCAGCCCGACCGCTGCGCCTTATCCGGTAACTATCG
TCTTGAGTCCAACCCGGTAAGACACGACTTATCGCCACTGGCAGCAGCCACTGGTAACAGGATTAGCAGA
GCGAGGTATGTAGGCGGTGCTACAGAGTTCTTGAAGTGGTGGCCTAACTACGGCTACACTAGAAGAACAG
TATTTGGTATCTGCGCTCTGCTGAAGCCAGTTACCTTCGGAAAAAGAGTTGGTAGCTCTTGATCCGGCAA
ACAAACCACCGCTGGTAGCGGTGGTTTTTTTGTTTGCAAGCAGCAGATTACGCGCAGAAAAAAAGGATCT
CAAGAAGATCCTTTGATCTTTTCTACGGGGTCTGACGCTCAGTGGAACGAAAACTCACGTTAAGGGATTT
TGGTCATGAGATTATCAAAAAGGATCTTCACCTAGATCCTTTTAAATTAAAAATGAAGTTTTAAATCAAT
CTAAAGTATATATGAGTAAACTTGGTCTGACAGTTACCAATGCTTAATCAGTGAGGCACCTATCTCAGCG
ATCTGTCTATTTCGTTCATCCATAGTTGCCTGACTCCCCGTCGTGTAGATAACTACGATACGGGAGGGCT
TACCATCTGGCCCCAGTGCTGCAATGATACCGCGAGACCCACGCTCACCGGCTCCAGATTTATCAGCAAT
AAACCAGCCAGCCGGAAGGGCCGAGCGCAGAAGTGGTCCTGCAACTTTATCCGCCTCCATCCAGTCTATT
AATTGTTGCCGGGAAGCTAGAGTAAGTAGTTCGCCAGTTAATAGTTTGCGCAACGTTGTTGCCATTGCTA
CAGGCATCGTGGTGTCACGCTCGTCGTTTGGTATGGCTTCATTCAGCTCCGGTTCCCAACGATCAAGGCG
AGTTACATGATCCCCCATGTTGTGCAAAAAAGCGGTTAGCTCCTTCGGTCCTCCGATCGTTGTCAGAAGT
AAGTTGGCCGCAGTGTTATCACTCATGGTTATGGCAGCACTGCATAATTCTCTTACTGTCATGCCATCCG
TAAGATGCTTTTCTGTGACTGGTGAGTACTCAACCAAGTCATTCTGAGAATAGTGTATGCGGCGACCGAG
TTGCTCTTGCCCGGCGTCAATACGGGATAATACCGCGCCACATAGCAGAACTTTAAAAGTGCTCATCATT
GGAAAACGTTCTTCGGGGCGAAAACTCTCAAGGATCTTACCGCTGTTGAGATCCAGTTCGATGTAACCCA
CTCGTGCACCCAACTGATCTTCAGCATCTTTTACTTTCACCAGCGTTTCTGGGTGAGCAAAAACAGGAAG
GCAAAATGCCGCAAAAAAGGGAATAAGGGCGACACGGAAATGTTGAATACTCATACTCTTCCTTTTTCAA
TATTATTGAAGCATTTATCAGGGTTATTGTCTCATGAGCGGATACATATTTGAATGTATTTAGAAAAATA
AACAAATAGGGGTTCCGCGCACATTTCCCCGAAAAGTGCCACCTGACGTCTAAGAAACCATTATTATCAT
GACATTAACCTATAAAAATAGGCGTATCACGAGGCCCTTTCGTC
Features (pLannotate 1.2.2; 14 found; start..end, strand, type, name):
    137..236     +  misc_feature   bom (fragment): basis of mobility region from pBR322
    242..399     -  CDS            lacZα (fragment): LacZα fragment of β-galactosidase; lacZ fragment
    396..422     +  misc_feature   MCS (fragment): pUC18/19 multiple cloning site
    522..544     +  CDS            Strep-Tag II (fragment): peptide that binds Strep-Tactin®, an engineered form of streptavidin
    548..605     -  misc_feature   MCS (fragment): pBluescript multiple cloning site
    683..1312    -  CDS            TRP1: TRPF_KLULA - Protein inferred from homology: Swiss-Prot protein existence level 3. From Kluyveromyces lactis (strain ATCC 8585 / CBS 2359 / DSM 70799 / NBRC 1267 / NRRL Y-1140 / WM37) (Yeast) (Candida sphaerica).
   1627..1643    -  protein_bind   lac operator: The lac repressor binds to the lac operator to inhibit transcription in E. coli. This inhibition can be relieved by adding lactose or isopropyl-β-D-thiogalactopyranoside (IPTG). lac repressor encoded by lacI
   1651..1681    -  promoter       lac promoter: promoter for the E. coli lac operon
   1696..1717    -  protein_bind   CAP binding site: CAP binding activates transcription in the presence of cAMP. E. coli catabolite activator protein
   1730..1822    -  CDS            lacI (fragment): lac repressor; lacI; The lac repressor binds to the lac operator to inhibit transcription in E. coli. This inhibition can be relieved by adding lactose or isopropyl-β-D-thiogalactopyranoside (IPTG).
   2005..2593    -  rep_origin     ori: high-copy-number ColE1/pMB1/pBR322/pUC origin of replication
   2764..3624    -  CDS            AmpR: β-lactamase; bla; confers resistance to ampicillin, carbenicillin, and related antibiotics
   3625..3729    -  promoter       AmpR promoter: bla
   3824..35      +  CDS            rop (fragment) (across the origin): Rop protein, which maintains plasmids at low copy number; rop
