[The description below was written by a language model from this plasmid's Addgene catalogue record and pLannotate feature annotations shown in this document.]
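Description:
pGS1021 is a template plasmid for PCR-based C-terminal tagging of endogenous genes in Saccharomyces cerevisiae. It is built on the pUC57 E. coli cloning backbone (about 3.8 kb in total) and is propagated only in bacteria, using the high-copy ColE1/pUC origin and the β-lactamase gene (AmpR) with its own promoter for ampicillin selection. No yeast replication origin is annotated, which fits its role as a cassette donor rather than a yeast expression or shuttle vector. Remnants of the lacZα region, the lac promoter/operator and the CAP site flank the cloning region, as expected for a pUC-type backbone.

The roughly 1.2 kb synthetic insert, cloned between SacI and SphI sites that are both preserved, consists of a Twin-Strep tag coding sequence followed by a TRP1 selection marker. The tag sequence was derived from a commercial plasmid and silently mutated to improve PCR amplification of the cassette, without changing the encoded amino acids. The automated annotation detects only a partial Strep-Tag II match in this region. It matches the TRP1 reading frame, which lies on the opposite strand to the tag, to the Kluyveromyces lactis homologue. No promoter is recorded for the tag, because expression is meant to come from the tagged gene's native promoter once the cassette is integrated.

In use, the tag-marker cassette is intended for amplification and integration by homologous recombination at the 3′ end of a target open reading frame, with selection for tryptophan prototrophy. The resulting Twin-Strep fusion binds Strep-Tactin, supporting affinity purification and characterisation of endogenous macromolecular assemblies. The deposited full sequence is noted as only partially verified by sequencing.
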