Addgene plasmid #59575: pGS1021
Purpose: Vector to create a cassette for homologous recombination in S. cerevisiae; adds a C-terminal Twin-Strep tag and a TRP1 selection marker
Depositing lab: Monika Golas & Bjoern Sander. Depositing organization: Aarhus University. Publication: Strep-tag II and Twin-Strep Based Cassettes for Protein Tagging by Homologous Recombination and Characterization of Endogenous Macromolecular Assemblies in Saccharomyces cerevisiae. Rai J, Pemmasani JK, Voronovsky A, Jensen IS, Manavalan A, Nyengaard JR, Golas MM, Sander B. Mol Biotechnol. 2014 Jun 27. 10.1007/s12033-014-9778-5 PubMed 24969434.
Backbone
  Vector backbone: pUC57
  Backbone manufacturer: Fermentas/Thermo
  Backbone size w/o insert (bp): 2710
  Total vector size (bp): 3824
  Vector type: E. coli cloning vector
  Selectable markers: TRP1
Growth in bacteria
  Bacterial resistance: Ampicillin, 100 μg/mL
  Growth temperature: 37°C
  Growth strain: Top10
  Copy number: High Copy
Gene/Insert
  Gene/Insert name: Twin-Strep tag optimized for PCR amplification followed by TRP1 selection marker
  Species: Synthetic
  Insert size (bp): 1171
  Promoter: None
  Tag / fusion protein: Twin-Strep tag (C terminal on backbone)
  Cloning method: Restriction Enzyme; 5′ cloning site SacI (not destroyed); 3′ cloning site SphI (not destroyed)
  Sequencing primers: 5′ AGG GTT TTC CCA GTC ACG ACG TT; 3′ GAG CGG ATA ACA ATT TCA CAC AGG
Resource information
  A portion of this plasmid was derived from a plasmid made by: Twin-Strep tag sequence was amplified from a commercial plasmid pPRIBA101 (IBA, Goettingen, Germany) and mutated by site-directed mutagenesis to an improved sequence for PCR amplification of the tagging cassette. The encoded amino acids were not changed by this mutagenesis.
Terms and licenses: Academic/Nonprofit Terms; Industry Terms: Not Available to Industry
How to cite: pGS1021 was a gift from Monika Golas & Bjoern Sander (Addgene plasmid # 59575 ; http://n2t.net/addgene:59575 ; RRID:Addgene_59575)
