>Addgene plasmid #59575 | pGS1021 | depositor partial sequence | sequence record 92980 | Twin-Strep Tag and TRP1 marker sequenced using M13 for and M13 rev primers
TTCGAGCTCGGTACCCGGGGATCCCTCGAGGTCGACCTGCAGGGGGACCATGGTCTCAGCGCTTGGTCGC
ATCCACAATTTGAGAAAGGTGGAGGTTCCGGAGGTGGATCGGGAGGTGGATCGTGGAGCCACCCGCAGTT
CGAAAAATAATAAGCTTGATATCGAATTCCTGCAGCCCGGGGGATCCACTAGTTCTAGAGCGGCCGCGGA
ACGATCATTCACTATATATATATCAATTTATATATACGTATGTGTAATTGAAGAAAGATACGTTTTTTCC
TCTATTGAGAGGCCTGCTGGATGAATAGCTTTACCTTTTCTAAATCCTTGATACCATCAGTCTCTACTCC
TCCACTTACATCGACACCGATCGCATTTGGTAACATATTAATGGCAACAGAAACGTTATCAGGATTCAAT
CCACCAGCGATAATGAATTTTATCTCGGGATGACTTGCAGACCAACTGGAAATTGCACTCCAATTCAATT
TCTCACCAGTGCCACCTTCACCAGAATCGAACAACGTCAGCACATTGTCTACGTGTTCATACAGGTCCAG
TAGTAATTCACAATCCTGTGGGAACTGGAACCTCTTAATGATTGGAATTGAAGATGGGATCAAAGATCTG
TATTCTTTAATATCTTCATCTCCATGTAATTGTATCACATCTAGATTATATTCGTGGTACAGTTGAAGGA
CATCATCAACGGACTGATTTCTAAACACCCCGACTAGTTTAGTACCTTTCACGTTCTCTTGTTGGTGAAC
TGCAGTTGAAATACCTTTCGCAACAGATGAGTCAATGGTTCTTTTCCTACCGGGAACACAAATGATACCT
AAGTAATCAGCACCATCATCCACAGCAGTCTTTGCAGCTTCAACGGTTTGCAAACCACACACTTTAACGA
GCATCACAGTAGATTTCGCAAGAGGGTAGCTCGCTCAGAGTACCCAAGTAAATGATTAGTAAACTGATGT
TTGATAGTTCAATTTTTCAATGAAATAACCTTATATTAAAATTGATATTACTATTATACAAAAATAAAGA
ATAAAGGATTTGAGTTTATACATAAAATACCATTATTATTTGTTCAGTGAGAGATACCGGGGTATATGGG
ATGTGTGTAGTGATACCATGCAATCATGTATCAAACATGGGCCCTCGCTCCGACCGTGCGGCATGCAAGC
T
