>Addgene plasmid #59575 | pGS1021 | addgene partial sequence | sequence record 95363 | pRSII-F1 5'-CGGCATCAGAGCAGATTGTAC-3'
TATGCGGTGTGAAATACCGCACAGATGCGTAAGGAGAAAATACCGCATCAGGCGCCATTCGCCATTCAGG
CTGCGCAACTGTTGGGAAGGGCGATCGGTGCGGGCCTCTTCGCTATTACGCCAGCTGGCGAAAGGGGGAT
GTGCTGCAAGGCGATTAAGTTGGGTAACGCCAGGGTTTTCCCAGTCACGACGTTGTAAAACGACGGCCAG
TGAATTCGAGCTCGGTACCCGGGGATCCCTCGAGGTCGACCTGCAGGGGGACCATGGTCTCAGCGCTTGG
TCGCATCCACAATTTGAGAAAGGTGGAGGTTCCGGAGGTGGATCGGGAGGTGGATCGTGGAGCCACCCGC
AGTTCGAAAAATAATAAGCTTGATATCGAATTCCTGCAGCCCGGGGGATCCACTAGTTCTAGAGCGGCCG
CGGAACGATCATTCACTATATATATATCAATTTATATATACGTATGTGTAATTGAAGAAAGATACGTTTT
TTCCTCTATTGAGAGGCCTGCTGGATGAATAGCTTTACCTTTTCTAAATCCTTGATACCATCAGTCTCTA
CTCCTCCACTTACATCGACACCGATCGCATTTGGTAACATATTAATGGCAACAGAAACGTTATCAGGATT
CAATCCACCAGCGATAATGAATTTTATCTCGGGATGACTTGCAGACCAACTGGAAATTGCACTCCAATTC
AATTTCTCACCAGTGCCACCTTCACCAGAATCGAACAACGTCAGCACATTGTCTACGTGTTCATACAGGT
CCAGTAGTAATTCACAATCCTGTGGGAACTGGAACCTCTTAATGATTGGAATTGAAGATGGGATCAAAGA
TCTGTATTCTTTAATATCTTCATCTCCATGTAATTGTATCACATCTAGATTATATTCGTGGTACAGTTGA
AGGACATCATCAACGGACTGATTTCTAAA
