>Addgene plasmid #59575 | pGS1021 | addgene partial sequence | sequence record 95367 | pBR322ori-F 5'-GGGAAACGCCTGGTATCTTT-3'
GCCACCTCTGACTTGAGCGTCGATTTTTGTGATGCTCGTCAGGGGGGCGGAGCCTATGGAAAAACGCCAG
CAACGCGGCCTTTTTACGGTTCCTGGCCTTTTGCTGGCCTTTTGCTCACATGTTCTTTCCTGCGTTATCC
CCTGATTCTGTGGATAACCGTATTACCGCCTTTGAGTGAGCTGATACCGCTCGCCGCAGCCGAACGACCG
AGCGCAGCGAGTCAGTGAGCGAGGAAGCGGAAGAGCGCCCAATACGCAAACCGCCTCTCCCCGCGCGTTG
GCCGATTCATTAATGCAGCTGGCACGACAGGTTTCCCGACTGGAAAGCGGGCAGTGAGCGCAACGCAATT
AATGTGAGTTAGCTCACTCATTAGGCACCCCAGGCTTTACACTTTATGCTTCCGGCTCGTATGTTGTGTG
GAATTGTGAGCGGATAACAATTTCACACAGGAAACAGCTATGACCATGATTACGCCAAGCTTGCATGCCG
CACGGTCGGAGCGAGGGCCCATGTTTGATACATGATTGCATGGTATCACTACACACATCCCATATACCCC
GGTATCTCTCACTGAACAAATAATAATGGTATTTTATGTATAAACTCAAATCCTTTATTCTTTATTTTTG
TATAATAGTAATATCAATTTTAATATAAGGTTATTTCATTGAAAAATTGAACTATCAAACATCAGTTTAC
TAATCATTTACTTGGGTACTCTGAGCGAGCTACCCTCTTGCGAAATCTACTGTGATGCTCGTTAAAGTGT
GTGGTTTGCAAACCGTTGAAGCTGCAAAGACTGCTGTGGATGATGGTGCTGATTACTTAGGTATCATTTG
TGTTCCCGGTAGGAAAAGAACCATTGACTCATCTGTTGCGAAAGGTATTTCAACTGCAGTTCACCAACAA
GAGAACGTGAAAGGTACTAAACTAGTCGGGGTGTTTAGAAATCAGTCCGTTGATGATGTCCTTCAACTGT
ACCACGAATATAATCTAGATGTGATACAATTACATGGAGATGAAGATATTAAAGAATACAGATCTTTGAT
CCCATCTTCAATTCCAATCATTAAGAGGTTC
